Addgene plasmid #41482: TAL-2AG3
Depositing lab: Veit Hornung. Depositing organization: Universitaetsklinikum Bonn. Publication: A ligation-independent cloning technique for high-throughput assembly of transcription activator-like effector genes. Schmid-Burgk JL, Schmidt T, Kaiser V, Honing K, Hornung V. Nat Biotechnol. 2012 Dec 16. doi: 10.1038/nbt.2460. PubMed 23242165.
Backbone
  Vector backbone: Custom backbone
  Backbone size w/o insert (bp): 2961
  Vector type: PCR Cloning Vector
Growth in bacteria
  Bacterial resistance: Ampicillin, 100 μg/mL
  Growth temperature: 37°C
  Growth strain: DH10B
  Copy number: High Copy
Gene/Insert
  Gene/Insert name: 2AG3
  Species: Synthetic
  Insert size (bp): 252
  Cloning method: Unknown
  Sequencing primers: 5′ M13_pUC_fwd; 3′ M13_pUC_rev
Terms and licenses: Academic/Nonprofit Terms; Industry Terms: Not Available to Industry
How to cite: TAL-2AG3 was a gift from Veit Hornung (Addgene plasmid # 41482 ; http://n2t.net/addgene:41482 ; RRID:Addgene_41482)
