[The description below was written by a language model from this plasmid's Addgene catalogue record.]
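Description:
TAL-2AG3 is a small bacterial cloning plasmid that carries a synthetic 252 bp insert designated 2AG3 in a custom backbone of about 2.96 kb, catalogued as a PCR cloning vector. It is maintained at high copy number in E. coli under ampicillin selection. The record does not name the origin of replication or list any other backbone features. The insert is flanked by standard M13/pUC forward and reverse priming sites, which indicates a pUC-style cloning region and allows the fragment to be sequence-verified or amplified from either side. No promoter, tag, reporter or eukaryotic expression element is recorded, so the plasmid appears to serve as a storage and template vector rather than an expression construct.

The associated publication describes a ligation-independent cloning technique for high-throughput assembly of transcription activator-like effector (TALE) genes, and this plasmid is evidently one member of the parts library built for that method. TALE DNA-binding domains consist of tandem repeats of roughly 34 amino acids, each specifying one target nucleotide. An insert of this size is consistent with a short block of such repeats, and the name may encode the block's base specificity and its position in the assembly, but the record does not explain the naming scheme or state the repeat content explicitly. In such a system, pre-made repeat modules are combined in a defined order, through compatible single-stranded overhangs rather than ligase, to build custom TALE arrays for designer nucleases or transcriptional regulators. No feature table is available, so the internal organisation of the insert and the cloning method used to make it remain unstated.
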