>Addgene plasmid #41482 | TAL-2AG3 | depositor partial sequence | sequence record 55351 | TAL-2AG3 sequence 252 bps
GAATGCCCGGTTGCTCCCTGTCTTGTGTCAAGATCATGGACTGACCCCAGACCAGGTGGTCGCAATCGCC
TCTAACATCGGGGGAAAGCAAGCCCTGGAAACCGTGCAAAGGTTGTTGCCCGTCCTTTGTCAAGACCACG
GCCTTACACCCGAGCAAGTCGTGGCCATTGCATCAAACAAGGGTGGCAAACAGGCTCTTGAGACTGTTCA
GAGACTTCTCCCAGTTCTCTGCCAGGCACACGGGCTGCATTC
