>Addgene plasmid #41482 | TAL-2AG3 | addgene partial sequence | sequence record 55901 | M13_pUC_fwd
TCGAGCTCGGTACCTCGCGAATGCATCTAGATCCAAATGAATGCCCGGTTGCTCCCTGTCTTGTGTCAAG
ATCATGGACTGACCCCAGACCAGGTGGTCGCAATCGCCTCTAACATCGGGGGAAAGCAAGCCCTGGAAAC
CGTGCAAAGGTTGTTGCCCGTCCTTTGTCAAGACCACGGCCTTACACCCGAGCAAGTCGTGGCCATTGCA
TCAAACAAGGGTGGCAAACAGGCTCTTGAGACTGTTCAGAGACTTCTCCCAGTTCTCTGCCAGGCACACG
GGCTGCATTCCCAAATATCGGATCCCGGGCCCGTCGACTGCAGAGGCCTGCATGCAAGCTTGGCGTAATC
ATGGTCATAGCTGTTTCCTGTGTGAAATTGTTATCCGCTCACAATTCCACACAACATACGAGCCGGAAGC
ATAAAGTGTAAAGCCTGGGGTGCCTAATGAGTGAGCTAACTCACATTAATTGCGTTGCGCTCACTGCCCG
CTTTCCAGTCGGGAAACCTGTCGTGCCAGCTGCATTAATGAATCGGCCAACGCGCGGGGAGAGGCGGTTT
GCGTATTGGGCGCTCTTCCGCTTCCTCGCTCACTGACTCGCTGCGCTCGGTCGTTCGGCTGCGGCGAGCG
GTATCAGCTCACTCAAAGGCGGTAATACGGTTATCCACAGAATCAGGGGATAACGCAGGAAAGAACATGT
GAGCAAAAGGCCAGCAAAAGGCCAGGAACCGTAAAAAGGCCGCGTTGCTGGCGTTTTTCCATAGGCTCCG
CCCCCCTGACGAGCATCACAAAAATCGACGCTCAAGTCAGAGGTGGCGAAACCCGACAGGACTATAAAGA
TACCAGGCGTTTCCCCCTGGAAGCTCCCTCGTGCGCTCTCCTGTTCCGACCCTGCCGCTTACCGGATACC
TGTCCGCCTTTCTCCCTTC
